Addgene plasmid #24130: pUltra-hot
Purpose: (Empty Backbone) 3rd generation Lentiviral vector for bi-cistronic expression of mCherry and the gene of interest
Depositing lab: Malcolm Moore. Depositing organization: Memorial Sloan-Kettering Cancer Center.
Backbone
  Vector backbone: pRRL
  Backbone manufacturer: Didier Trono
  Backbone size (bp): 7000
  Vector type: Mammalian Expression, Lentiviral
Growth in bacteria
  Bacterial resistance: Ampicillin, 100 μg/mL
  Growth temperature: 37°C
  Growth strain: Stbl3
  Growth instructions: Stbl3 or SC110 (See below**)
  Copy number: Unknown
Gene/Insert
  Gene/Insert name: none
  Tag / fusion protein: mCherry (N terminal on backbone)
  Cloning method: Restriction Enzyme; 5′ cloning site XbaI/NheI (not destroyed); 3′ cloning site BamHI/BcII (not destroyed)
  Sequencing primers: 5′ hUBCpro-F
Terms and licenses: Academic/Nonprofit Terms; Industry Terms: Not Available to Industry
Depositor comments: pUltra was cloned by Yildirim Dogan () This is a 3rd generation Lentiviral vector with an internal Ubiquitinc Promoter. By cloning into the compatible cloning sites* (XbaI and BamHI) downstream of mCherry-P2A, you get a bi-cistronic expression of mCherry and the gene of interest. You can clone a second gene of interest into the NheI/bclI**donwstream of mCherry-P2A-gene1-T2A and get a multi-cistronic expression of all three genes. * compatible cloning site (ccs): you can pcr amplifiy your gene of interest with a forward primer including one of these cutting sites: SpeI or NheI or XbaI and a reverse primer with one these cutting sites: BglII or BamHI or bclI. The PCR product is now compatible with the first site as well the 2nd site. "You can mix and match". ** for bclI the vector has to be amplified by dam-methylation defective E coli strains (e.g. SC110 Stratagene). Further advantage of the vector is, that you can simultaneously do RNAi by cloning H1-shRNA cassettes into the unique SnaBI site in the 3´-LTR. Plus while integration the RNAi cassette gets doubled, since the 5´LTR is dublicated while reverse transcripton from the 3´-LTR P2A: 3971-4033 and T2A is between bp 4049-4111
How to cite: pUltra-hot was a gift from Malcolm Moore (Addgene plasmid # 24130 ; http://n2t.net/addgene:24130 ; RRID:Addgene_24130)
