[The description below was written by a language model from this plasmid's Addgene catalogue record and pLannotate feature annotations shown in this document.]
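Description:
pUltra-hot is an empty third-generation lentiviral backbone derived from pRRL, designed for mammalian expression of mCherry together with one or two genes of interest from a single transcript. In bacteria it is maintained through a high-copy ColE1/pUC-type origin and selected with ampicillin (AmpR); an f1 origin and remnants of a lac/lacZα cloning region flanked by T3 and T7 promoters are also annotated. The viral portion follows the usual Tat-independent layout: an RSV promoter drives a truncated HIV-1 5' LTR, followed by the Ψ packaging signal with a gag fragment, the RRE for Rev-dependent export of the genomic RNA, and the cPPT/CTS. It ends with a WPRE, a truncated 3' LTR, and an SV40 poly(A) signal and origin.

The internal cassette uses the human ubiquitin C promoter to express mCherry, which is followed by a P2A peptide, a first cloning site (XbaI/BamHI), a T2A peptide and a second cloning site (NheI/BclI). Because 2A sequences cause ribosomal skipping, an insert at the first site gives bicistronic expression of separate mCherry and target proteins, and filling both sites gives three products. The sites have compatible ends, so one PCR product can be placed at either position. Use of BclI requires plasmid prepared from a dam-deficient strain. The feature table detects only a T2A fragment, not the P2A, and the depositor's quoted 2A coordinates do not match the numbering of this sequence record. The depositor also notes a unique SnaBI site in the 3' LTR for H1-shRNA cassettes. These are duplicated on integration because the 3' LTR is copied to the 5' end during reverse transcription, which allows simultaneous knockdown and overexpression with red fluorescence marking transduced cells.
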