Features (pLannotate 1.2.2; 26 found; start..end, strand, type, name):
      1..589     +  rep_origin     ori: high-copy-number ColE1/pMB1/pBR322/pUC origin of replication
    772..864     +  CDS            lacI (fragment): lac repressor; lacI; The lac repressor binds to the lac operator to inhibit transcription in E. coli. This inhibition can be relieved by adding lactose or isopropyl-β-D-thiogalactopyranoside (IPTG).
    877..898     +  protein_bind   CAP binding site: CAP binding activates transcription in the presence of cAMP. E. coli catabolite activator protein
    913..943     +  promoter       lac promoter: promoter for the E. coli lac operon
    951..967     +  protein_bind   lac operator: The lac repressor binds to the lac operator to inhibit transcription in E. coli. This inhibition can be relieved by adding lactose or isopropyl-β-D-thiogalactopyranoside (IPTG). lac repressor encoded by lacI
   1012..1030    +  promoter       T3 promoter: promoter for bacteriophage T3 RNA polymerase
   1058..1284    +  promoter       RSV promoter: Rous sarcoma virus enhancer/promoter
   1285..1465    +  LTR            5' LTR (truncated): truncated 5' long terminal repeat (LTR) from HIV-1
   1512..1637    +  misc_feature   HIV-1 Ψ: packaging signal of human immunodeficiency virus type 1
   1621..1984    +  CDS            HIV-1 gag (fragment): gag protein from human immunodeficiency virus 1; gag
   2130..2363    +  misc_feature   RRE: The Rev response element (RRE) of HIV-1 allows for Rev-dependent mRNA export from the nucleus to the cytoplasm.
   2740..2840    +  CDS            Rev (fragment): human immunodeficiency virus 1 (HIV-1) Rev protein; rev; enhances nuclear export of unspliced and incompletely spliced viral mRNAs
   2890..3007    +  misc_feature   cPPT/CTS: central polypurine tract and central termination sequence of HIV-1
   3072..4283    +  promoter       UbC promoter: human ubiquitin C promoter
   4322..5029    +  CDS            mCherry: mCherry is a basic (constitutively fluorescent) red fluorescent protein published in 2004, derived from Discosoma sp.. It is reported to be a very rapidly-maturing monomer with low acid sensitivity.
   5117..5169    +  CDS            T2A (fragment): 2A peptide from Thosea asigna virus capsid protein Eukaryotic ribosomes fail to insert a peptide bond between the Gly and Pro residues, yielding separate polypeptides.
   5214..5802    +  misc_feature   WPRE: woodchuck hepatitis virus posttranscriptional regulatory element
   5823..5960    +  CDS            nef (fragment): NEF_HV1LA - Experimental evidence at protein level: Swiss-Prot protein existence level 1. Extracellular Nef protein targets CD4(+) T-lymphocytes for apoptosis by interacting with CXCR4 surface receptors. From Human immunodeficiency virus type 1 group M subtype B (isolate Lai) (HIV-1).
   5946..6126    +  LTR            5' LTR (truncated): truncated 5' long terminal repeat (LTR) from HIV-1
   6198..6319    +  polyA_signal   SV40 poly(A) signal: SV40 polyadenylation signal
   6359..6494    +  rep_origin     SV40 ori: SV40 origin of replication
   6515..6533    -  promoter       T7 promoter: promoter for bacteriophage T7 RNA polymerase
   6541..6696    +  CDS            lacZα (fragment): LacZα fragment of β-galactosidase; lacZ fragment
   6701..7129    +  rep_origin     f1 ori (sequence partly withheld): f1 bacteriophage origin of replication; arrow indicates direction of (+) strand synthesis
   7182..7286    +  promoter       AmpR promoter: bla
   7287..8147    +  CDS            AmpR: β-lactamase; bla; confers resistance to ampicillin, carbenicillin, and related antibiotics
>Addgene plasmid #24130 | pUltra-hot | addgene full sequence | sequence record 247629 | Addgene NGS Result
TTGAGATCCTTTTTTTCTGCGCGTAATCTGCTGCTTGCAAACAAAAAAACCACCGCTACCAGCGGTGGTT
TGTTTGCCGGATCAAGAGCTACCAACTCTTTTTCCGAAGGTAACTGGCTTCAGCAGAGCGCAGATACCAA
ATACTGTTCTTCTAGTGTAGCCGTAGTTAGGCCACCACTTCAAGAACTCTGTAGCACCGCCTACATACCT
CGCTCTGCTAATCCTGTTACCAGTGGCTGCTGCCAGTGGCGATAAGTCGTGTCTTACCGGGTTGGACTCA
AGACGATAGTTACCGGATAAGGCGCAGCGGTCGGGCTGAACGGGGGGTTCGTGCACACAGCCCAGCTTGG
AGCGAACGACCTACACCGAACTGAGATACCTACAGCGTGAGCTATGAGAAAGCGCCACGCTTCCCGAAGG
GAGAAAGGCGGACAGGTATCCGGTAAGCGGCAGGGTCGGAACAGGAGAGCGCACGAGGGAGCTTCCAGGG
GGAAACGCCTGGTATCTTTATAGTCCTGTCGGGTTTCGCCACCTCTCACTTGAGCGTCGATTTTTGTGAT
GCTCGTCAGGGGGGCGGAGCCTATGGAAAAACGCCAGCAACGCGGCCTTTTTACGGTTCCTGGCCTTTTG
CTGGCCTTTTGCTCACATGTTCTTTCCTGCGTTATCCCCTGATTCTGTGGATAACCGTATTACCGCCTTT
GAGTGAGCTGATACCGCTCGCCGCAGCCGAACGACCGAGCGCAGCGAGTCAGTGAGCGAGGAAGCGGAAG
AGCGCCCAATACGCAAACCGCCTCTCCCCGCGCGTTGGCCGATTCATTAATGCAGCTGGCACGACAGGTT
TCCCGACTGGAAAGCGGGCAGTGAGCGCAACGCAATTAATGTGAGTTAGCTCACTCATTAGGCACCCCAG
GCTTTACACTTTATGCTTCCGGCTCGTATGTTGTGTGGAATTGTGAGCGGATAACAATTTCACACAGGAA
ACAGCTATGACCATGATTACGCCAAGCGCGCAATTAACCCTCACTAAAGGGAACAAAAGCTGGAGCTGCA
AGCTTAATGTAGTCTTATGCAATACTCTTGTAGTCTTGCAACATGGTAACGATGAGTTAGCAACATGCCT
TACAAGGAGAGAAAAAGCACCGTGCATGCCGATTGGTGGAAGTAAGGTGGTACGATCGTGCCTTATTAGG
AAGGCAACAGACGGGTCTGACATGGATTGGACGAACCACTGAATTGCCGCATTGCAGAGATATTGTATTT
AAGTGCCTAGCTCGATACATAAACGGGTCTCTCTGGTTAGACCAGATCTGAGCCTGGGAGCTCTCTGGCT
AACTAGGGAACCCACTGCTTAAGCCTCAATAAAGCTTGCCTTGAGTGCTTCAAGTAGTGTGTGCCCGTCT
GTTGTGTGACTCTGGTAACTAGAGATCCCTCAGACCCTTTTAGTCAGTGTGGAAAATCTCTAGCAGTGGC
GCCCGAACAGGGACTTGAAAGCGAAAGGGAAACCAGAGGAGCTCTCTCGACGCAGGACTCGGCTTGCTGA
AGCGCGCACGGCAAGAGGCGAGGGGCGGCGACTGGTGAGTACGCCAAAAATTTTGACTAGCGGAGGCTAG
AAGGAGAGAGATGGGTGCGAGAGCGTCAGTATTAAGCGGGGGAGAATTAGATCGCGATGGGAAAAAATTC
GGTTAAGGCCAGGGGGAAAGAAAAAATATAAATTAAAACATATAGTATGGGCAAGCAGGGAGCTAGAACG
ATTCGCAGTTAATCCTGGCCTGTTAGAAACATCAGAAGGCTGTAGACAAATACTGGGACAGCTACAACCA
TCCCTTCAGACAGGATCAGAAGAACTTAGATCATTATATAATACAGTAGCAACCCTCTATTGTGTGCATC
AAAGGATAGAGATAAAAGACACCAAGGAAGCTTTAGACAAGATAGAGGAAGAGCAAAACAAAAGTAAGAC
CACCGCACAGCAAGCGGCCGCTGATCTTCAGACCTGGAGGAGGAGATATGAGGGACAATTGGAGAAGTGA
ATTATATAAATATAAAGTAGTAAAAATTGAACCATTAGGAGTAGCACCCACCAAGGCAAAGAGAAGAGTG
GTGCAGAGAGAAAAAAGAGCAGTGGGAATAGGAGCTTTGTTCCTTGGGTTCTTGGGAGCAGCAGGAAGCA
CTATGGGCGCAGCGTCAATGACGCTGACGGTACAGGCCAGACAATTATTGTCTGGTATAGTGCAGCAGCA
GAACAATTTGCTGAGGGCTATTGAGGCGCAACAGCATCTGTTGCAACTCACAGTCTGGGGCATCAAGCAG
CTCCAGGCAAGAATCCTGGCTGTGGAAAGATACCTAAAGGATCAACAGCTCCTGGGGATTTGGGGTTGCT
CTGGAAAACTCATTTGCACCACTGCTGTGCCTTGGAATGCTAGTTGGAGTAATAAATCTCTGGAACAGAT
TTGGAATCACACGACCTGGATGGAGTGGGACAGAGAAATTAACAATTACACAAGCTTAATACACTCCTTA
ATTGAAGAATCGCAAAACCAGCAAGAAAAGAATGAACAAGAATTATTGGAATTAGATAAATGGGCAAGTT
TGTGGAATTGGTTTAACATAACAAATTGGCTGTGGTATATAAAATTATTCATAATGATAGTAGGAGGCTT
GGTAGGTTTAAGAATAGTTTTTGCTGTACTTTCTATAGTGAATAGAGTTAGGCAGGGATATTCACCATTA
TCGTTTCAGACCCACCTCCCAACCCCGAGGGGACCCGACAGGCCCGAAGGAATAGAAGAAGAAGGTGGAG
AGAGAGACAGAGACAGATCCATTCGATTAGTGAACGGATCGGCACTGCGTGCGCCAATTCTGCAGACAAA
TGGCAGTATTCATCCACAATTTTAAAAGAAAAGGGGGGATTGGGGGGTACAGTGCAGGGGAAAGAATAGT
AGACATAATAGCAACAGACATACAAACTAAAGAATTACAAAAACAAATTACAAAAATTCAAAATTTTCGG
GTTTATTACAGGGACAGCAGAGATCCAGTTTGGTTAATTAACCCGTGTCGGCTCCAGATCTGGCCTCCGC
GCCGGGTTTTGGCGCCTCCCGCGGGCGCCCCCCTCCTCACGGCGAGCGCTGCCACGTCAGACGAAGGGCG
CAGCGAGCGTCCTGATCCTTCCGCCCGGACGCTCAGGACAGCGGCCCGCTGCTCATAAGACTCGGCCTTA
GAACCCCAGTATCAGCAGAAGGACATTTTAGGACGGGACTTGGGTGACTCTAGGGCACTGGTTTTCTTTC
CAGAGAGCGGAACAGGCGAGGAAAAGTAGTCCCTTCTCGGCGATTCTGCGGAGGGATCTCCGTGGGGCGG
TGAACGCCGATGATTATATAAGGACGCGCCGGGTGTGGCACAGCTAGTTCCGTCGCAGCCGGGATTTGGG
TCGCGGTTCTTGTTTGTGGATCGCTGTGATCGTCACTTGGTGAGTAGCGGGCTGCTGGGCTGGCCGGGGC
TTTCGTGGCCGCCGGGCCGCTCGGTGGGACGGAAGCGTGTGGAGAGACCGCCAAGGGCTGTAGTCTGGGT
CCGCGAGCAAGGTTGCCCTGAACTGGGGGTTGGGGGGAGCGCAGCAAAATGGCGGCTGTTCCCGAGTCTT
GAATGGAAGACGCTTGTGAGGCGGGCTGTGAGGTCGTTGAAACAAGGTGGGGGGCATGGTGGGCGGCAAG
AACCCAAGGTCTTGAGGCCTTCGCTAATGCGGGAAAGCTCTTATTCGGGTGAGATGGGCTGGGGCACCAT
CTGGGGACCCTGACGTGAAGTTTGTCACTGACTGGAGAACTCGGTTTGTCGTCTGTTGCGGGGGCGGCAG
TTATGGCGGTGCCGTTGGGCAGTGCACCCGTACCTTTGGGAGCGCGCGCCCTCGTCGTGTCGTGACGTCA
CCCGTTCTGTTGGCTTATAATGCAGGGTGGGGCCACCTGCCGGTAGGTGTGCGGTAGGCTTTTCTCCGTC
GCAGGACGCAGGGTTCGGGCCTAGGGTAGGCTCTCCTGAATCGACAGGCGCCGGACCTCTGGTGAGGGGA
GGGATAAGTGAGGCGTCAGTTTCTTTGGTCGGTTTTATGTACCTATCTTCTTAAGTAGCTGAAGCTCCGG
TTTTGAACTATGCGCTCGGGGTTGGCGAGTGTGTTTTGTGAAGTTTTTTAGGCACCTTTTGAAATGTAAT
CATTTGGGTCAATATGTAATTTTCAGTGTTAGACTAGTAAATTGTCCGCTAAATTCTGGCCGTTTTTGGC
TTTTTTGTTAGACGAAGCTTGGGCTGCAGGTCCGATCCACCGGTCGCCACCATGGTGAGCAAGGGCGAGG
AGGATAACATGGCCATCATCAAGGAGTTCATGCGCTTCAAGGTGCACATGGAGGGCTCCGTGAACGGCCA
CGAGTTCGAGATCGAGGGCGAGGGCGAGGGCCGCCCCTACGAGGGCACCCAGACCGCCAAGCTGAAGGTG
ACCAAGGGTGGCCCCCTGCCCTTCGCCTGGGACATCCTGTCCCCTCAGTTCATGTACGGCTCCAAGGCCT
ACGTGAAGCACCCCGCCGACATCCCCGACTACTTGAAGCTGTCCTTCCCCGAGGGCTTCAAGTGGGAGCG
CGTGATGAACTTCGAGGACGGCGGCGTGGTGACCGTGACCCAGGACTCCTCCCTGCAGGACGGCGAGTTC
ATCTACAAGGTGAAGCTGCGCGGCACCAACTTCCCCTCCGACGGCCCCGTAATGCAGAAGAAGACCATGG
GCTGGGAGGCCTCCTCCGAGCGGATGTACCCCGAGGACGGCGCCCTGAAGGGCGAGATCAAGCAGAGGCT
GAAGCTGAAGGACGGCGGCCACTACGACGCTGAGGTCAAGACCACCTACAAGGCCAAGAAGCCCGTGCAG
CTGCCCGGCGCCTACAACGTCAACATCAAGTTGGACATCACCTCCCACAACGAGGACTACACCATCGTGG
AACAGTACGAACGCGCCGAGGGCCGCCACTCCACCGGCGGCATGGACGAGCTGTACAAGGGATCTGGAGC
AACAAACTTCTCACTACTCAAACAAGCAGGTGACGTGGAGGAGAATCCCGGGCCTTCTAGAGGATCCGGC
TCCGGCGAGGGCAGGGGAAGTCTACTAACATGCGGGGACGTGGAGGAAAATCCCGGCCCAGCTAGCGTGT
GATCAGAATTCGTTCCGGAGTCGTCGACTCGACAATCAACCTCTGGATTACAAAATTTGTGAAAGATTGA
CTGGTATTCTTAACTATGTTGCTCCTTTTACGCTATGTGGATACGCTGCTTTAATGCCTTTGTATCATGC
TATTGCTTCCCGTATGGCTTTCATTTTCTCCTCCTTGTATAAATCCTGGTTGCTGTCTCTTTATGAGGAG
TTGTGGCCCGTTGTCAGGCAACGTGGCGTGGTGTGCACTGTGTTTGCTGACGCAACCCCCACTGGTTGGG
GCATTGCCACCACCTGTCAGCTCCTTTCCGGGACTTTCGCTTTCCCCCTCCCTATTGCCACGGCGGAACT
CATCGCCGCCTGCCTTGCCCGCTGCTGGACAGGGGCTCGGCTGTTGGGCACTGACAATTCCGTGGTGTTG
TCGGGGAAGCTGACGTCCTTTCCATGGCTGCTCGCCTGTGTTGCCACCTGGATTCTGCGCGGGACGTCCT
TCTGCTACGTCCCTTCGGCCCTCAATCCAGCGGACCTTCCTTCCCGCGGCCTGCTGCCGGCTCTGCGGCC
TCTTCCGCATCTTCGCCTTCGCCCTCAGACGAGTCGGATCTCCCTTTGGGCCGCCTCCCCGCCTGGAATT
AATTCGAGCTCGGTACCTTTAAGACCAATGACTTACAAGGCAGCTGTAGATCTTAGCCACTTTTTAAAAG
AAAAGGGGGGACTGGAAGGGCTACGTAACTCCCAACGAAGACAAGATCTGCTTTTTGCTTGTACTGGGTC
TCTCTGGTTAGACCAGATCTGAGCCTGGGAGCTCTCTGGCTAACTAGGGAACCCACTGCTTAAGCCTCAA
TAAAGCTTGCCTTGAGTGCTTCAAGTAGTGTGTGCCCGTCTGTTGTGTGACTCTGGTAACTAGAGATCCC
TCAGACCCTTTTAGTCAGTGTGGAAAATCTCTAGCAGTAGTAGTTCATGTCATCTTATTATTCAGTATTT
ATAACTTGCAAAGAAATGAATATCAGAGAGTGAGAGGAACTTGTTTATTGCAGCTTATAATGGTTACAAA
TAAAGCAATAGCATCACAAATTTCACAAATAAAGCATTTTTTTCACTGCATTCTAGTTGTGGTTTGTCCA
AACTCATCAATGTATCTTATCATGTCTGGCTCTAGCTATCCCGCCCCTAACTCCGCCCATCCCGCCCCTA
ACTCCGCCCAGTTCCGCCCATTCTCCGCCCCATGGCTGACTAATTTTTTTTATTTATGCAGAGGCCGAGG
CCGCCTCGGCCTCTGAGCTATTCCAGAAGTAGTGAGGAGGCTTTTTTGGAGGCCTAGGGACGTACCCAAT
TCGCCCTATAGTGAGTCGTATTACGCGCGCTCACTGGCCGTCGTTTTACAACGTCGTGACTGGGAAAACC
CTGGCGTTACCCAACTTAATCGCCTTGCAGCACATCCCCCTTTCGCCAGCTGGCGTAATAGCGAAGAGGC
CCGCACCGATCGCCCTTCCCAACAGTTGCGCAGCCTGAATGGCGAATGGG
[124 nt withheld, positions 6701-6824]
C
[91 nt withheld, positions 6826-6916]
A
[49 nt withheld, positions 6918-6966]
CCTTTGACGTTGGAGTCCACGTTCTTT
[37 nt withheld, positions 6994-7030]
ACCCTATCTCGGTCTATTCTTTTGATTTATAAGGGATTTTGCCGATTTCGGCCTATTGGTTAAAAAATGA
GCTGATTTAACAAAAATTTAACGCGAATTTTAACAAAATATTAACGCTTACAATTTAGGTGGCACTTTTC
GGGGAAATGTGCGCGGAACCCCTATTTGTTTATTTTTCTAAATACATTCAAATATGTATCCGCTCATGAG
ACAATAACCCTGATAAATGCTTCAATAATATTGAAAAAGGAAGAGTATGAGTATTCAACATTTCCGTGTC
GCCCTTATTCCCTTTTTTGCGGCATTTTGCCTTCCTGTTTTTGCTCACCCAGAAACGCTGGTGAAAGTAA
AAGATGCTGAAGATCAGTTGGGTGCACGAGTGGGTTACATCGAACTGGATCTCAACAGCGGTAAGATCCT
TGAGAGTTTTCGCCCCGAAGAACGTTTTCCAATGATGAGCACTTTTAAAGTTCTGCTATGTGGCGCGGTA
TTATCCCGTATTGACGCCGGGCAAGAGCAACTCGGTCGCCGCATACACTATTCTCAGAATGACTTGGTTG
AGTACTCACCAGTCACAGAAAAGCATCTTACGGATGGCATGACAGTAAGAGAATTATGCAGTGCTGCCAT
AACCATGAGTGATAACACTGCGGCCAACTTACTTCTGACAACGATCGGAGGACCGAAGGAGCTAACCGCT
TTTTTGCACAACATGGGGGATCATGTAACTCGCCTTGATCGTTGGGAACCGGAGCTGAATGAAGCCATAC
CAAACGACGAGCGTGACACCACGATGCCTGTAGCAATGGCAACAACGTTGCGCAAACTATTAACTGGCGA
ACTACTTACTCTAGCTTCCCGGCAACAATTAATAGACTGGATGGAGGCGGATAAAGTTGCAGGACCACTT
CTGCGCTCGGCCCTTCCGGCTGGCTGGTTTATTGCTGATAAATCTGGAGCCGGTGAGCGTGGGTCTCGCG
GTATCATTGCAGCACTGGGGCCAGATGGTAAGCCCTCCCGTATCGTAGTTATCTACACGACGGGGAGTCA
GGCAACTATGGATGAACGAAATAGACAGATCGCTGAGATAGGTGCCTCACTGATTAAGCATTGGTAACTG
TCAGACCAAGTTTACTCATATATACTTTAGATTGATTTAAAACTTCATTTTTAATTTAAAAGGATCTAGG
TGAAGATCCTTTTTGATAATCTCATGACCAAAATCCCTTAACGTGAGTTTTCGTTCCACTGAGCGTCAGA
CCCCGTAGAAAAGATCAAAGGATCTTC
