>Addgene plasmid #24130 | pUltra-hot | addgene partial sequence | sequence record 29874 | 24130 with hUBCpro-F
TGTGTTTTGTGAGTTTTTTAGGCACCTTTTGAAATGTAATCATTTGGGTCAATATGTAATTTTCAGTGTT
AGACTAGTAAATTGTCCGCTAAATTCTGGCCGTTTTTGGCTTTTTTGTTAGACGAAGCTTGGGCTGCAGG
TCCGATCCACCGGTCGCCACCATGGTGAGCAAGGGCGAGGAGGATAACATGGCCATCATCAAGGAGTTCA
TGCGCTTCAAGGTGCACATGGAGGGCTCCGTGAACGGCCACGAGTTCGAGATCGAGGGCGAGGGCGAGGG
CCGCCCCTACGAGGGCACCCAGACCGCCAAGCTGAAGGTGACCAAGGGTGGCCCCCTGCCCTTCGCCTGG
GACATCCTGTCCCCTCAGTTCATGTACGGCTCCAAGGCCTACGTGAAGCACCCCGCCGACATCCCCGACT
ACTTGAAGCTGTCCTTCCCCGAGGGCTTCAAGTGGGAGCGCGTGATGAACTTCGAGGACGGCGGCGTGGT
GACCGTGACCCAGGACTCCTCCCTGCAGGACGGCGAGTTCATCTACAAGGTGAAGCTGCGCGGCACCAAC
TTCCCCTCCGACGGCCCCGTAATGCAGAAGAAGACCATGGGCTGGGAGGCCTCCTCCGAGCGGATGTACC
CCGAGGACGGCGCCCTGAAGGGCGAGATCAAGCAGANGCTGAAGCTGAAGGACGGCGGCCACTACGACGC
TGAGGTCAAGACCACCTACAANGCCAAGAAGCCCGTGCAGNTGCCCGGCGCC
