>Addgene plasmid #24130 | pUltra-hot | addgene partial sequence | sequence record 111928 | WPRE-R 5'-CATAGCGTAAAAGGAGCAACA-3'
GCTCGTCCATGCCGCCGGTGGAGTGGCGGCCCTCGGCGCGTTCGTACTGTTCCACGATGGTGTAGTCCTC
GTTGTGGGAGGTGATGTCCAACTTGATGTTGACGTTGTAGGCGCCGGGCAGCTGCACGGGCTTCTTGGCC
TTGTAGGTGGTCTTGACCTCAGCGTCGTAGTGGCCGCCGTCCTTCAGCTTCAGCCTCTGCTTGATCTCGC
CCTTCAGGGCGCCGTCCTCGGGGTACATCCGCTCGGAGGAGGCCTCCCAGCCCATGGTCTTCTTCTGCAT
TACGGGGCCGTCGGAGGGGAAGTTGGTGCCGCGCAGCTTCACCTTGTAGATGAACTCGCCGTCCTGCAGG
GAGGAGTCCTGGGTCACGGTCACCACGCCGCCGTCCTCGAAGTTCATCACGCGCTCCCACTTGAAGCCCT
CGGGGAAGGACAGCTTCAAGTAGTCGGGGATGTCGGCGGGGTGCTTCACGTAGGCCTTGGAGCCGTACAT
GAACTGAGGGGACAGGATGTCCCAGGCGAAGGGCAGGGGG
